Addgene plasmid #18272: T4 Lysozyme T34A K35A S36A P37A
Depositing lab: Brian Matthews. Depositing organization: University of Oregon.
Backbone
  Vector backbone: pHS1403
  Backbone size w/o insert (bp): 5000
  Vector type: Bacterial Expression
Growth in bacteria
  Bacterial resistance: Ampicillin, 100 μg/mL
  Growth temperature: 37°C
  Growth strain: DH5alpha
  Copy number: High Copy
Gene/Insert
  Gene/Insert name: T4 Lysozyme
  Species: Bacteriophage T4
  Insert size (bp): 600
  Mutation: T34A K35A S36A P37A
  GenBank ID: NP_049736
  Entrez Gene: e (a.k.a. T4p123)
  Cloning method: Restriction Enzyme; 5′ cloning site BamHI (not destroyed); 3′ cloning site HindIII (not destroyed)
  Sequencing primers: 5′ na; 3′ GGCGTATCACGAGGCCC
Terms and licenses: Academic/Nonprofit Terms; Industry Terms: Not Available to Industry
Depositor comments: The BamHI site is 27 bp from the ATG and the HindIII site is 115 bp from the stop.
How to cite: T4 Lysozyme T34A K35A S36A P37A was a gift from Brian Matthews (Addgene plasmid # 18272 ; http://n2t.net/addgene:18272 ; RRID:Addgene_18272)
