[The description below was written by a language model from this plasmid's Addgene catalogue record.]
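Description:
T4 Lysozyme T34A K35A S36A P37A is a bacterial expression plasmid built on the pHS1403 backbone (about 5 kb without insert) and carrying a mutant version of the bacteriophage T4 lysozyme gene (gene e). It is maintained in E. coli as a high-copy plasmid under ampicillin selection. The record does not name the origin of replication, and no feature table is available to confirm other backbone elements. The promoter driving expression is also not stated.

The insert is roughly 600 bp and was cloned as a BamHI–HindIII fragment, with both sites preserved. According to the depositor's notes, the BamHI site lies 27 bp from the start codon and the HindIII site 115 bp beyond the stop codon, so the fragment includes short flanking untranslated sequence on each side of the coding region. The encoded protein carries four consecutive alanine substitutions, replacing Thr34, Lys35, Ser36 and Pro37. No fusion tags or reporters are recorded.

T4 lysozyme is a small, well-characterised enzyme that degrades bacterial cell wall peptidoglycan and has long served as a model system for studying protein folding, stability and structure. A block of adjacent alanine replacements such as this one is the kind of variant generally used to test how a local stretch of side chains contributes to the protein's stability and conformation. However, the record does not state the purpose of this mutant, so this reading is an inference from the design rather than a documented use. The plasmid would typically serve to produce the mutant protein in bacteria for purification and biophysical or crystallographic analysis.
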