>Addgene plasmid #18272 | T4 Lysozyme T34A K35A S36A P37A | addgene partial sequence | sequence record 24059 | 3primeUP
CGAAAAAGCCCGCTCATTAGGCGGGCTCAGATCTGCTCATGTTTGACAGCTTATCATCGATAAGCTTCGG
CAATAAATTCTTGATATGTTTTCATATGTTTCCTTTAAATATTTTAATTAGTAATTGTCTATTCAAGTAA
TTGTGAATATACTATCACAATTCCAAGAGAAAGTAAACAGCTTTATAGATTTTTATACGCGTCCCAAGTG
CCAGTTCTAAACGTTGTAATGACTCGTTTTGCGCGATTAGGTGTTTGATTATACCATCTACTTTTAGCTA
AGTTAACTGCTGCTTCATCCCAGCGTTTTTGTTGAAGCATACGTAAAGAGTTAGTAAATCCTGCCACACC
GGTTTCTCCCATTTGGAAAACCATATTAATCAATGCACAGCGACGAACCGCATCAAGAGAATCATAAACC
GGTTTTAATTTAGCATTTCTCAGAATTCCGCGAACAGCAGCATCAACATCCTGATTAAAGAGTTTTTCAG
CCTCATCTTTTGTAATTACACCATTGCAATTACGCCCAATAGCTTTATCTAATTCAGATTTAGCAGCATT
AAGTGATGCAGCTGCTGCAAGCAAATGACCGATGCCAATAGTGTAATAGCCTTCTGTGTCTTTATAGATT
TTAAGTCTAAGACCTTCATCTATACGTAACATTTCAAATATATTCATAATACCTCCTAAGCATCGATGGA
TCCTGTTTCCTGTGTGAAATTGTTATCCGCTCACAATTCCACACATTATACGAGCCGATGATAATTGNCA
CAGGGGATGGGGAGTAGCTGANCTGTTCNGGNGAATGTANCGCTCCATCACCATANCGAGCGAGATATGC
ACAG
